>Addgene plasmid #56436 | EGFP-H2B-6 | addgene full sequence | sequence record 275092 | Addgene NGS Result
ATCAATTACGGGGTCATTAGTTCATAGCCCATATATGGAGTTCCGCGTTACATAACTTACGGTAAATGGC
CCGCCTGGCTGACCGCCCAACGACCCCCGCCCATTGACGTCAATAATGACGTATGTTCCCATAGTAACGC
CAATAGGGACTTTCCATTGACGTCAATGGGTGGAGTATTTACGGTAAACTGCCCACTTGGCAGTACATCA
AGTGTATCATATGCCAAGTACGCCCCCTATTGACGTCAATGACGGTAAATGGCCCGCCTGGCATTATGCC
CAGTACATGACCTTATGGGACTTTCCTACTTGGCAGTACATCTACGTATTAGTCATCGCTATTACCATGG
TGATGCGGTTTTGGCAGTACATCAATGGGCGTGGATAGCGGTTTGACTCACGGGGATTTCCAAGTCTCCA
CCCCATTGACGTCAATGGGAGTTTGTTTTGGCACCAAAATCAACGGGACTTTCCAAAATGTCGTAACAAC
TCCGCCCCATTGACGCAAATGGGCGGTAGGCGTGTACGGTGGGAGGTCTATATAAGCAGAGCTGGTTTAG
TGAACCGTCAGATCCGCTAGCGCTACCGGACTCAGATCTCGAGCTCAAGCTTCGAATTCTGCAGTCGACG
GTACCGCCACCATGCCAGAGCCAGCGAAGTCTGCTCCCGCCCCGAAAAAGGGCTCCAAGAAGGCGGTGAC
TAAGGCGCAGAAGAAAGGCGGCAAGAAGCGCAAGCGCAGCCGCAAGGAGAGCTATTCCATCTATGTGTAC
AAGGTTCTGAAGCAGGTCCACCCTGACACCGGCATTTCGTCCAAGGCCATGGGCATCATGAATTCGTTTG
TGAACGACATTTTCGAGCGCATCGCAGGTGAGGCTTCCCGCCTGGCGCATTACAACAAGCGCTCGACCAT
CACCTCCAGGGAGATCCAGACGGCCGTGCGCCTGCTGCTGCCTGGGGAGTTGGCCAAGCACGCCGTGTCC
GAGGGTACTAAGGCCATCACCAAGTACACCAGCGCTAAGGATCCACCGGTCGCCACCATGGTGAGCAAGG
GCGAGGAGCTGTTCACCGGGGTGGTGCCCATCCTGGTCGAGCTGGACGGCGACGTAAACGGCCACAAGTT
CAGCGTGTCCGGCGAGGGCGAGGGCGATGCCACCTACGGCAAGCTGACCCTGAAGTTCATCTGCACCACC
GGCAAGCTGCCCGTGCCCTGGCCCACCCTCGTGACCACCCTGACCTACGGCGTGCAGTGCTTCAGCCGCT
ACCCCGACCACATGAAGCAGCACGACTTCTTCAAGTCCGCCATGCCCGAAGGCTACGTCCAGGAGCGCAC
CATCTTCTTCAAGGACGACGGCAACTACAAGACCCGCGCCGAGGTGAAGTTCGAGGGCGACACCCTGGTG
AACCGCATCGAGCTGAAGGGCATCGACTTCAAGGAGGACGGCAACATCCTGGGGCACAAGCTGGAGTACA
ACTACAACAGCCACAACGTCTATATCATGGCCGACAAGCAGAAGAACGGCATCAAGGTGAACTTCAAGAT
CCGCCACAACATCGAGGACGGCAGCGTGCAGCTCGCCGACCACTACCAGCAGAACACCCCCATCGGCGAC
GGCCCCGTGCTGCTGCCCGACAACCACTACCTGAGCACCCAGTCCGCCCTGAGCAAAGACCCCAACGAGA
AGCGCGATCACATGGTCCTGCTGGAGTTCGTGACCGCCGCCGGGATCACTCTCGGCATGGACGAGCTGTA
CAAGTAAGCGGCCGCGACTCTAGATCATAATCAGCCATACCACATTTGTAGAGGTTTTACTTGCTTTAAA
AAACCTCCCACACCTCCCCCTGAACCTGAAACATAAAATGAATGCAATTGTTGTTGTTAACTTGTTTATT
GCAGCTTATAATGGTTACAAATAAAGCAATAGCATCACAAATTTCACAAATAAAGCATTTTTTTCACTGC
ATTCTAGTTGTGGTTTGTCCAAACTCATCAATGTATCTTAAGGCGTAAATTGTAAGCGTTAATATTTTGT
TAAAATTCGCGTTAAATTTTTGTTAAATCAGCTCATTTTTTAACCAATAGGCCGAAATCGGCAAAATCCC
TTATAAATCAAAAGAATAGACCGAGATAGGGT
[37 nt withheld, positions 2133-2169]
AAAGAACGTGGACTCCAACGTCAAAGG
[49 nt withheld, positions 2197-2245]
T
[91 nt withheld, positions 2247-2337]
G
[124 nt withheld, positions 2339-2462]
CAGGTGGCACTTTTCGGGGAAATGTGCGCGGAACCCCTATTTGTTTATTTTTCTAAATACATTCAAATAT
GTATCCGCTCATGAGACAATAACCCTGATAAATGCTTCAATAATATTGAAAAAGGAAGAGTCCTGAGGCG
GAAAGAACCAGCTGTGGAATGTGTGTCAGTTAGGGTGTGGAAAGTCCCCAGGCTCCCCAGCAGGCAGAAG
TATGCAAAGCATGCATCTCAATTAGTCAGCAACCAGGTGTGGAAAGTCCCCAGGCTCCCCAGCAGGCAGA
AGTATGCAAAGCATGCATCTCAATTAGTCAGCAACCATAGTCCCGCCCCTAACTCCGCCCATCCCGCCCC
TAACTCCGCCCAGTTCCGCCCATTCTCCGCCCCATGGCTGACTAATTTTTTTTATTTATGCAGAGGCCGA
GGCCGCCTCGGCCTCTGAGCTATTCCAGAAGTAGTGAGGAGGCTTTTTTGGAGGCCTAGGCTTTTGCAAA
GATCGATCAAGAGACAGGATGAGGATCGTTTCGCATGATTGAACAAGATGGATTGCACGCAGGTTCTCCG
GCCGCTTGGGTGGAGAGGCTATTCGGCTATGACTGGGCACAACAGACAATCGGCTGCTCTGATGCCGCCG
TGTTCCGGCTGTCAGCGCAGGGGCGCCCGGTTCTTTTTGTCAAGACCGACCTGTCCGGTGCCCTGAATGA
ACTGCAAGACGAGGCAGCGCGGCTATCGTGGCTGGCCACGACGGGCGTTCCTTGCGCAGCTGTGCTCGAC
GTTGTCACTGAAGCGGGAAGGGACTGGCTGCTATTGGGCGAAGTGCCGGGGCAGGATCTCCTGTCATCTC
ACCTTGCTCCTGCCGAGAAAGTATCCATCATGGCTGATGCAATGCGGCGGCTGCATACGCTTGATCCGGC
TACCTGCCCATTCGACCACCAAGCGAAACATCGCATCGAGCGAGCACGTACTCGGATGGAAGCCGGTCTT
GTCGATCAGGATGATCTGGACGAAGAGCATCAGGGGCTCGCGCCAGCCGAACTGTTCGCCAGGCTCAAGG
CGAGCATGCCCGACGGCGAGGATCTCGTCGTGACCCATGGCGATGCCTGCTTGCCGAATATCATGGTGGA
AAATGGCCGCTTTTCTGGATTCATCGACTGTGGCCGGCTGGGTGTGGCGGACCGCTATCAGGACATAGCG
TTGGCTACCCGTGATATTGCTGAAGAGCTTGGCGGCGAATGGGCTGACCGCTTCCTCGTGCTTTACGGTA
TCGCCGCTCCCGATTCGCAGCGCATCGCCTTCTATCGCCTTCTTGACGAGTTCTTCTGAGCGGGACTCTG
GGGTTCGAAATGACCGACCAAGCGACGCCCAACCTGCCATCACGAGATTTCGATTCCACCGCCGCCTTCT
ATGAAAGGTTGGGCTTCGGAATCGTTTTCCGGGACGCCGGCTGGATGATCCTCCAGCGCGGGGATCTCAT
GCTGGAGTTCTTCGCCCACCCTAGGGGGAGGCTAACTGAAACACGGAAGGAGACAATACCGGAAGGAACC
CGCGCTATGACGGCAATAAAAAGACAGAATAAAACGCACGGTGTTGGGTCGTTTGTTCATAAACGCGGGG
TTCGGTCCCAGGGCTGGCACTCTGTCGATACCCCACCGAGACCCCATTGGGGCCAATACGCCCGCGTTTC
TTCCTTTTCCCCACCCCACCCCCCAAGTTCGGGTGAAGGCCCAGGGCTCGCAGCCAACGTCGGGGCGGCA
GGCCCTGCCATAGCCTCAGGTTACTCATATATACTTTAGATTGATTTAAAACTTCATTTTTAATTTAAAA
GGATCTAGGTGAAGATCCTTTTTGATAATCTCATGACCAAAATCCCTTAACGTGAGTTTTCGTTCCACTG
AGCGTCAGACCCCGTAGAAAAGATCAAAGGATCTTCTTGAGATCCTTTTTTTCTGCGCGTAATCTGCTGC
TTGCAAACAAAAAAACCACCGCTACCAGCGGTGGTTTGTTTGCCGGATCAAGAGCTACCAACTCTTTTTC
CGAAGGTAACTGGCTTCAGCAGAGCGCAGATACCAAATACTGTTCTTCTAGTGTAGCCGTAGTTAGGCCA
CCACTTCAAGAACTCTGTAGCACCGCCTACATACCTCGCTCTGCTAATCCTGTTACCAGTGGCTGCTGCC
AGTGGCGATAAGTCGTGTCTTACCGGGTTGGACTCAAGACGATAGTTACCGGATAAGGCGCAGCGGTCGG
GCTGAACGGGGGGTTCGTGCACACAGCCCAGCTTGGAGCGAACGACCTACACCGAACTGAGATACCTACA
GCGTGAGCTATGAGAAAGCGCCACGCTTCCCGAAGGGAGAAAGGCGGACAGGTATCCGGTAAGCGGCAGG
GTCGGAACAGGAGAGCGCACGAGGGAGCTTCCAGGGGGAAACGCCTGGTATCTTTATAGTCCTGTCGGGT
TTCGCCACCTCTGACTTGAGCGTCGATTTTTGTGATGCTCGTCAGGGGGGCGGAGCCTATGGAAAAACGC
CAGCAACGCGGCCTTTTTACGGTTCCTGGCCTTTTGCTGGCCTTTTGCTCACATGTTCTTTCCTGCGTTA
TCCCCTGATTCTGTGGATAACCGTATTACCGCCATGCATTAGTTATTAATAGTA
Features (pLannotate 1.2.2; 15 found; start..end, strand, type, name):
     46..349     +  enhancer       CMV enhancer: human cytomegalovirus immediate early enhancer
    350..553     +  promoter       CMV promoter: human cytomegalovirus (CMV) immediate early promoter
    576..637     +  misc_feature   MCS (fragment): multiple cloning site
    642..1019    +  CDS            H2B: human histone H2B; HIST1H2BJ
   1038..1757    +  CDS            EGFP: the original enhanced GFP (Yang et al., 1996) mammalian codon-optimized
   1773..1856    +  CDS            large T antigen (fragment): large T antigen from SV40 (simian virus 40)
   1879..2000    +  polyA_signal   SV40 poly(A) signal: SV40 polyadenylation signal
   2034..2462    -  rep_origin     f1 ori (sequence partly withheld): f1 bacteriophage origin of replication; arrow indicates direction of (+) strand synthesis
   2489..2593    +  promoter       AmpR promoter: bla
   2595..2952    +  promoter       SV40 promoter: SV40 enhancer and early promoter
   2987..3781    +  CDS            NeoR/KanR: aminoglycoside phosphotransferase from Tn5; aph(3')-II (or nptII); confers resistance to neomycin, kanamycin, and G418 (Geneticin®)
   3802..3954    +  CDS            ble (fragment): BLE_KLEPN - Experimental evidence at protein level: Swiss-Prot protein existence level 1. Binding protein with a strong affinity to the bleomycin family of antibiotics. Binds to CL990; an antimitotic-antibiotic compound. From Klebsiella pneumoniae.
   4013..4060    +  polyA_signal   HSV TK poly(A) signal: herpes simplex virus thymidine kinase polyadenylation signal (Cole and Stacy, 1985)
   4151..4167    -  polyA_signal   bGH poly(A) signal (fragment): bovine growth hormone polyadenylation signal
   4389..4977    +  rep_origin     ori: high-copy-number ColE1/pMB1/pBR322/pUC origin of replication
