[The description below was written by a language model from this plasmid's Addgene catalogue record and pLannotate feature annotations shown in this document.]
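Description:
EGFP-H2B-6 is a mammalian expression plasmid built on an EGFP fusion backbone, designed to label chromatin with a green fluorescent histone. It is propagated in E. coli from a high-copy ColE1/pUC-type origin under kanamycin selection. The single NeoR/KanR (aminoglycoside phosphotransferase) gene serves two hosts: a bacterial bla-type promoter drives it in E. coli, while the adjacent SV40 enhancer/early promoter drives it in mammalian cells, where it permits G418 selection of stable transfectants. This cassette ends in an HSV TK polyadenylation signal. An f1 origin is also present, a standard element allowing single-stranded DNA production. The annotation tool additionally flags short fragments resembling ble, a bGH poly(A) signal and SV40 large T antigen. These are partial matches within backbone sequence rather than functional parts.

The payload is human histone H2B (HIST1H2BJ/H2BC11), recorded as carrying D26G and V119I substitutions. It is placed downstream of the CMV immediate early enhancer and promoter and a remnant of the multiple cloning site. The H2B coding sequence is followed, after a short linker-sized gap, by mammalian codon-optimized EGFP, so the fluorescent protein sits at the C terminus of the histone. An SV40 polyadenylation signal terminates the transcript. Because H2B is incorporated into nucleosomes, the fusion localizes to the nucleus and marks chromatin, with the record listing excitation at 488 nm and emission at 507 nm. The record presents the plasmid as a nucleus/histone localization marker for fluorescence imaging of transfected mammalian cells. The cloning method is not recorded.
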