Addgene plasmid #56436: EGFP-H2B-6
Purpose: Localization: Nucleus/Histones, Excitation: 488, Emission: 507
Depositing lab: Michael Davidson.
Backbone
  Vector backbone: EGFP
  Backbone size w/o insert (bp): 4750
  Vector type: Mammalian Expression
  Selectable markers: Neomycin (select with G418)
Growth in bacteria
  Bacterial resistance: Kanamycin, 50 μg/mL
  Growth temperature: 37°C
  Growth strain: DH5alpha
  Copy number: High Copy
Gene/Insert
  Gene/Insert name: H2B (alt names: Human Histone H2B; NM_021058.3)
  Species: H. sapiens (human)
  Mutation: D26G and V119I in H2B
  Entrez Gene: H2BC11 (a.k.a. H2B/r, H2BFR, H2BJ, HIST1H2BJ)
  Promoter: CMV
  Tag / fusion protein: EGFP (C terminal on backbone)
  Cloning method: Unknown
  Sequencing primers: 5′ CMV-F; 3′ SV40pA-R
Terms and licenses: Academic/Nonprofit Terms; Industry Terms
Depositor comments: . Excitation = 488; Emission = 507
How to cite: EGFP-H2B-6 was a gift from Michael Davidson (Addgene plasmid # 56436 ; http://n2t.net/addgene:56436 ; RRID:Addgene_56436)
