>Addgene plasmid #56436 | EGFP-H2B-6 | depositor partial sequence | sequence record 87328 | insert sequence
GGTACCGCCACCATGCCAGAGCCAGCGAAGTCTGCTCCCGCCCCGAAAAAGGGCTCCAAGAAGGCGGTGA
CTAAGGCGCAGAAGAAAGGCGGCAAGAAGCGCAAGCGCAGCCGCAAGGAGAGCTATTCCATCTATGTGTA
CAAGGTTCTGAAGCAGGTCCACCCTGACACCGGCATTTCGTCCAAGGCCATGGGCATCATGAATTCGTTT
GTGAACGACATTTTCGAGCGCATCGCAGGTGAGGCTTCCCGCCTGGCGCATTACAACAAGCGCTCGACCA
TCACCTCCAGGGAGATCCAGACGGCCGTGCGCCTGCTGCTGCCTGGGGAGTTGGCCAAGCACGCCGTGTC
CGAGGGTACTAAGGCCATCACCAAGTACACCAGCGCTAAGGATCCACCGGTCGCCACCATGGTGAGCAAG
GGCGAGGAGCTGTTCACCGGGGTGGTGCCCATCCTGGTCGAGCTGGACGGCGACGTAAACGGCCACAAGT
TCAGCGTGTCCGGCGAGGGCGAGGGCGATGCCACCTACGGCAAGCTGACCCTGAAGTTCATCTGCACCAC
CGGCAAGCTGCCCGTGCCCTGGCCCACCCTCGTGACCACCCTGACCTACGGCGTGCAGTGCTTCAGCCGC
TACCCCGACCACATGAAGCAGCACGACTTCTTCAAGTCCGCCATGCCCGAAGGCTACGTCCAGGAGCGCA
CCATCTTCTTCAAGGACGACGGCAACTACAAGACCCGCGCCGAGGTGAAGTTCGAGGGCGACACCCTGGT
GAACCGCATCGAGCTGAAGGGCATCGACTTCAAGGAGGACGGCAACATCCTGGGGCACAAGCTGGAGTAC
AACTACAACAGCCACAACGTCTATATCATGGCCGACAAGCAGAAGAACGGCATCAAGGTGAACTTCAAGA
TCCGCCACAACATCGAGGACGGCAGCGTGCAGCTCGCCGACCACTACCAGCAGAACACCCCCATCGGCGA
CGGCCCCGTGCTGCTGCCCGACAACCACTACCTGAGCACCCAGTCCGCCCTGAGCAAAGACCCCAACGAG
AAGCGCGATCACATGGTCCTGCTGGAGTTCGTGACCGCCGCCGGGATCACTCTCGGCATGGACGAGCTGT
ACAAGTAAAGCGGCCG
