>Addgene plasmid #56436 | EGFP-H2B-6 | addgene partial sequence | sequence record 103631 | CMV-F 5'-CGCAAATGGGCGGTAGGCGTG-3'
ACCGTCAGATCCGCTAGCGCTACCGGACTCAGATCTCGAGCTCAAGCTTCGAATTCTGCAGTCGACGGTA
CCGCCACCATGCCAGAGCCAGCGAAGTCTGCTCCCGCCCCGAAAAAGGGCTCCAAGAAGGCGGTGACTAA
GGCGCAGAAGAAAGGCGGCAAGAAGCGCAAGCGCAGCCGCAAGGAGAGCTATTCCATCTATGTGTACAAG
GTTCTGAAGCAGGTCCACCCTGACACCGGCATTTCGTCCAAGGCCATGGGCATCATGAATTCGTTTGTGA
ACGACATTTTCGAGCGCATCGCAGGTGAGGCTTCCCGCCTGGCGCATTACAACAAGCGCTCGACCATCAC
CTCCAGGGAGATCCAGACGGCCGTGCGCCTGCTGCTGCCTGGGGAGTTGGCCAAGCACGCCGTGTCCGAG
GGTACTAAGGCCATCACCAAGTACACCAGCGCTAAGGATCCACCGGTCGCCACCATGGTGAGCAAGGGCG
AGGAGCTGTTCACCGGGGTGGTGCCCATCCTGGTCGAGCTGGACGGCGACGTAAACGGCCACAAGTTCAG
CGTGTCCGGCGAGGGCGAGGGCGATGCCACCTACGGCAAGCTGACCCTGAAGTTCATCTGCACCACCGGC
AAGCTGCCCGTGCCCTGGCCCACCCTCGTGACCACCCTGACCTACGGCGTGCAGTGCTTCAGCCGCTACC
CCGACCACATGAAGCAGCACGACTTCTTCAAGTCCGCCATGCCCGAAGGCTACGTCCAGGAGCGCACCAT
CTTCTTCAAGGACGACGGCAACTACAAGACCCGCGCCGAGGTGAAGTTCGAGGGCGACACCCTGGTGAAC
CGCATCGAGCTGAAGGGCATCGACTTCAAGGAGGACGGCAACATCCTGG
